>Addgene plasmid #12056 | pAG79 3'UTR mut | depositor full sequence | sequence record 7201 | Author sequence
CGTACAAGCCATTGAATAAGCCTCTTCCTTTTTTTTGCTCAAAGAATGCACATCCTTGTGGATTCCCCTG
CATTGTTTGTTTTATATAACATTTGATATTTGTTGTAGCTTGTATATGAACATAATTTTCTTTAGAGGTA
GTCACTGTTCTCTCCAGTATGACCCAGGTTTCTTGACTCTGAGTAATGCACCTTCTATAACTATCTAAAT
TTCTATTGAAGCTTTTTGGATTATGAGTATGCTGACTTTTCACGATTGGCTGGTGCATGTTTAGACTTAA
ATGTCATATCCTTCATGTCTCAAAGCCAAAATAGTAACATCTCATCTCAGAACAGAGCTGTGACCACATG
CCAATATATGTGTCACAAAGTCTACATATGTTAGAATGCTTGGAAGTCTAGAGCGGCCGCTTCGAGCAGA
CATGATAAGATACATTGATGAGTTTGGACAAACCACAACTAGAATGCAGTGAAAAAAATGCTTTATTTGT
GAAATTTGTGATGCTATTGCTTTATTTGTAACCATTATAAGCTGCAATAAACAAGTTAACAACAACAATT
GCATTCATTTTATGTTTCAGGTTCAGGGGGAGGTGTGGGAGGTTTTTTAAAGCAAGTAAAACCTCTACAA
ATGTGGTAAAATCGATAAGGATCCAGGTGGCACTTTTCGGGGAAATGTGCGCGGAACCCCTATTTGTTTA
TTTTTCTAAATACATTCAAATATGTATCCGCTCATGAGACAATAACCCTGATAAATGCTTCAATAATATT
GAAAAAGGAAGAGTATGAGTATTCAACATTTCCGTGTCGCCCTTATTCCCTTTTTTGCGGCATTTTGCCT
TCCTGTTTTTGCTCACCCAGAAACGCTGGTGAAAGTAAAAGATGCTGAAGATCAGTTGGGTGCACGAGTG
GGTTACATCGAACTGGATCTCAACAGCGGTAAGATCCTTGAGAGTTTTCGCCCCGAAGAACGTTTTCCAA
TGATGAGCACTTTTAAAGTTCTGCTATGTGGCGCGGTATTATCCCGTATTGACGCCGGGCAAGAGCAACT
CGGTCGCCGCATACACTATTCTCAGAATGACTTGGTTGAGTACTCACCAGTCACAGAAAAGCATCTTACG
GATGGCATGACAGTAAGAGAATTATGCAGTGCTGCCATAACCATGAGTGATAACACTGCGGCCAACTTAC
TTCTGACAACGATCGGAGGACCGAAGGAGCTAACCGCTTTTTTGCACAACATGGGGGATCATGTAACTCG
CCTTGATCGTTGGGAACCGGAGCTGAATGAAGCCATACCAAACGACGAGCGTGACACCACGATGCCTGTA
GCAATGGCAACAACGTTGCGCAAACTATTAACTGGCGAACTACTTACTCTAGCTTCCCGGCAACAATTAA
TAGACTGGATGGAGGCGGATAAAGTTGCAGGACCACTTCTGCGCTCGGCCCTTCCGGCTGGCTGGTTTAT
TGCTGATAAATCTGGAGCCGGTGAGCGTGGGTCTCGCGGTATCATTGCAGCACTGGGGCCAGATGGTAAG
CCCTCCCGTATCGTAGTTATCTACACGACGGGGAGTCAGGCAACTATGGATGAACGAAATAGACAGATCG
CTGAGATAGGTGCCTCACTGATTAAGCATTGGTAACTGTCAGACCAAGTTTACTCATATATACTTTAGAT
TGATTTAAAACTTCATTTTTAATTTAAAAGGATCTAGGTGAAGATCCTTTTTGATAATCTCATGACCAAA
ATCCCTTAACGTGAGTTTTCGTTCCACTGAGCGTCAGACCCCGTAGAAAAGATCAAAGGATCTTCTTGAG
ATCCTTTTTTTCTGCGCGTAATCTGCTGCTTGCAAACAAAAAAACCACCGCTACCAGCGGTGGTTTGTTT
GCCGGATCAAGAGCTACCAACTCTTTTTCCGAAGGTAACTGGCTTCAGCAGAGCGCAGATACCAAATACT
GTTCTTCTAGTGTAGCCGTAGTTAGGCCACCACTTCAAGAACTCTGTAGCACCGCCTACATACCTCGCTC
TGCTAATCCTGTTACCAGTGGCTGCTGCCAGTGGCGATAAGTCGTGTCTTACCGGGTTGGACTCAAGACG
ATAGTTACCGGATAAGGCGCAGCGGTCGGGCTGAACGGGGGGTTCGTGCACACAGCCCAGCTTGGAGCGA
ACGACCTACACCGAACTGAGATACCTACAGCGTGAGCTATGAGAAAGCGCCACGCTTCCCGAAGGGAGAA
AGGCGGACAGGTATCCGGTAAGCGGCAGGGTCGGAACAGGAGAGCGCACGAGGGAGCTTCCAGGGGGAAA
CGCCTGGTATCTTTATAGTCCTGTCGGGTTTCGCCACCTCTGACTTGAGCGTCGATTTTTGTGATGCTCG
TCAGGGGGGCGGAGCCTATGGAAAAACGCCAGCAACGCGGCCTTTTTACGGTTCCTGGCCTTTTGCTGGC
CTTTTGCTCACATGGCTCGACAGATCTGCGCAGCACCATGGCCTGAAATAACCTCTGAAAGAGGAACTTG
GTTAGGTACCTTCTGAGGCGGAAAGAACCAGCTGTGGAATGTGTGTCAGTTAGGGTGTGGAAAGTCCCCA
GGCTCCCCAGCAGGCAGAAGTATGCAAAGCATGCATCTCAATTAGTCAGCAACCAGGTGTGGAAAGTCCC
CAGGCTCCCCAGCAGGCAGAAGTATGCAAAGCATGCATCTCAATTAGTCAGCAACCATAGTCCCGCCCCT
AACTCCGCCCATCCCGCCCCTAACTCCGCCCAGTTCCGCCCATTCTCCGCCCCATGGCTGACTAATTTTT
TTTATTTATGCAGAGGCCGAGGCCGCCTCGGCCTCTGAGCTATTCCAGAAGTAGTGAGGAGGCTTTTTTG
GAGGCCTAGGCTTTTGCAAAAAGCTTGATTCTTCTGACACAACAGTCTCGAACTTAAGCTGCAGAAGTTG
GTCGTGAGGCACTGGGCAGGTAAGTATCAAGGTTACAAGACAGGTTTAAGGAGACCAATAGAAACTGGGC
TTGTCGAGACAGAGAAGACTCTTGCGTTTCTGATAGGCACCTATTGGTCTTACTGACATCCACTTTGCCT
TTCTCTCCACAGGTGTCCACTCCCAGTTCAATTACAGCTCTTAAGGCTAGAGTACTTAATACGACTCACT
ATAGGCTAGCCACCATGACTTCGAAAGTTTATGATCCAGAACAAAGGAAACGGATGATAACTGGTCCGCA
GTGGTGGGCCAGATGTAAACAAATGAATGTTCTTGATTCATTTATTAATTATTATGATTCAGAAAAACAT
GCAGAAAATGCTGTTATTTTTTTACATGGTAACGCGGCCTCTTCTTATTTATGGCGACATGTTGTGCCAC
ATATTGAGCCAGTAGCGCGGTGTATTATACCAGACCTTATTGGTATGGGCAAATCAGGCAAATCTGGTAA
TGGTTCTTATAGGTTACTTGATCATTACAAATATCTTACTGCATGGTTTGAACTTCTTAATTTACCAAAG
AAGATCATTTTTGTCGGCCATGATTGGGGTGCTTGTTTGGCATTTCATTATAGCTATGAGCATCAAGATA
AGATCAAAGCAATAGTTCACGCTGAAAGTGTAGTAGATGTGATTGAATCATGGGATGAATGGCCTGATAT
TGAAGAAGATATTGCGTTGATCAAATCTGAAGAAGGAGAAAAAATGGTTTTGGAGAATAACTTCTTCGTG
GAAACCATGTTGCCATCAAAAATCATGAGAAAGTTAGAACCAGAAGAATTTGCAGCATATCTTGAACCAT
TCAAAGAGAAAGGTGAAGTTCGTCGTCCAACATTATCATGGCCTCGTGAAATCCCGTTAGTAAAAGGTGG
TAAACCTGACGTTGTACAAATTGTTAGGAATTATAATGCTTATCTACGTGCAAGTGATGATTTACCAAAA
ATGTTTATTGAATCGGACCCAGGATTCTTTTCCAATGCTATTGTTGAAGGTGCCAAGAAGTTTCCTAATA
CTGAATTTGTCAAAGTAAAAGGTCTTCATTTTTCGCAAGAAGATGCACCTGATGAAATGGGAAAATATAT
CAAATCGTTCGTTGAGCGAGTTCTCAAAAATGAACAATAATTCTAGGAGCT
Features (pLannotate 1.2.2; 9 found; start..end, strand, type, name):
    426..547     -  polyA_signal   SV40 poly(A) signal: SV40 polyadenylation signal
    570..638     -  CDS            large T antigen (fragment): large T antigen from SV40 (simian virus 40)
    680..784     +  promoter       AmpR promoter: bla
    785..1645    +  CDS            AmpR: β-lactamase; bla; confers resistance to ampicillin, carbenicillin, and related antibiotics
   1816..2404    +  rep_origin     ori: high-copy-number ColE1/pMB1/pBR322/pUC origin of replication
   2533..2890    +  promoter       SV40 promoter: SV40 enhancer and early promoter
   2960..3092    +  intron         chimeric intron: chimera between introns from human β-globin and immunoglobulin heavy chain genes
   3137..3155    +  promoter       T7 promoter: promoter for bacteriophage T7 RNA polymerase
   3165..4100    +  CDS            Rluc: luciferase from the anthozoan coelenterate Renilla reniformis (sea pansy)
