[The description below was written by a language model from this plasmid's Addgene catalogue record and pLannotate feature annotations shown in this document.]
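Description:
pAG79 3'UTR mut is a mammalian-expression Renilla luciferase reporter built on pIS2, a roughly 3.7 kb derivative of the commercial pRL-SV40 vector, and it totals about 4.1 kb with its insert. It is maintained in E. coli as a high-copy plasmid through a ColE1/pUC-type origin, and it is selected with ampicillin via a β-lactamase gene driven by its own bla promoter. It has no mammalian selection marker or viral delivery elements, which suggests it is meant for transient transfection.

The reporter cassette consists of the SV40 enhancer/early promoter, a chimeric β-globin/immunoglobulin intron that improves transcript processing, a T7 promoter that would allow in vitro transcription, and the Renilla luciferase (Rluc) coding sequence. A 390 bp human fragment recorded as "N2 3'UTR" is cloned between SacI and XbaI sites, both of which are retained. The depositor describes it as a 3'UTR mutant in the Renilla reporter, so it presumably sits downstream of Rluc and ahead of the annotated SV40 polyadenylation signal, where it would serve as the 3' untranslated region of the luciferase mRNA. The feature table does not annotate the insert itself, although the unannotated span after Rluc in the circular map fits this placement. The short large T antigen fragment in the table is a remnant within the SV40 poly(A) region.

This version carries mutations in two microRNA recognition sites (seed matches), at insert positions 44–49 and 384–389. The record does not name the microRNA concerned. Disrupting the seed matches should abolish miRNA pairing, so the construct likely serves as the negative control for a matching wild-type UTR reporter. Comparing luciferase output between the two would show how much repression depends on the miRNA sites.
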