Addgene plasmid #12056: pAG79 3'UTR mut
Depositing lab: David Bartel. Depositing organization: Whitehead Institute for Biomedical Research. Publication: The widespread impact of mammalian MicroRNAs on mRNA repression and evolution. Farh KK, Grimson A, Jan C, Lewis BP, Johnston WK, Lim LP, Burge CB, Bartel DP. Science. 2005 Dec 16. 310(5755):1817-21. 10.1126/science.1121158 PubMed 16308420.
Backbone
  Vector backbone: pIS2
  Backbone manufacturer: pIS2 derived from pRL-SV40 (Promega)
  Backbone size w/o insert (bp): 3700
  Vector type: Mammalian Expression, Luciferase
Growth in bacteria
  Bacterial resistance: Ampicillin, 100 μg/mL
  Growth temperature: 37°C
  Growth strain: DH5alpha
  Copy number: High Copy
Gene/Insert
  Gene/Insert name: N2 3'UTR mut
  Species: H. sapiens (human)
  Insert size (bp): 390
  Mutation: Mutations in microRNA recognition sites (seed matches): 44-49 and 384-389.
  GenBank ID: CR601361
  Cloning method: Restriction Enzyme; 5′ cloning site SacI (not destroyed); 3′ cloning site XbaI (not destroyed)
  Sequencing primers: 5′ EBV rev primer (GTGGTTTGTCCAAACTCATC)
Terms and licenses: Academic/Nonprofit Terms; Industry Terms: Not Available to Industry
Depositor comments: 3'UTR mutant in renilla luciferase reporter plasmid.
How to cite: pAG79 3'UTR mut was a gift from David Bartel (Addgene plasmid # 12056 ; http://n2t.net/addgene:12056 ; RRID:Addgene_12056)
