>Addgene plasmid #12056 | pAG79 3'UTR mut | addgene partial sequence | sequence record 18649 | 12056 with EBV-rev
TCTGCTCGAGCGGCCGCTCTAGAACGCTAGACTTCCAAGCATTCTAACATATGTAGACTTTGTGACACAT
ATATTGGCATGTGGTCACAGCTCTGTTCTGAGATGAGATGTTACTATTTTGGCTTTGAGACATGAAGGAT
ATGACATTTAAGTCTAAACATGCACCAGCCAATCGTGAAAAGTCAGCATACTCATAATCCAAAAAGCTTC
AATAGAAATTTAGATAGTTATAGAAGGTGCATTACTCAGAGTCAAGAAACCTGGGTCATACTGGAGAGAA
CAGTGACTACCTCTAAAGAAAATTATGTTCATATACAAGCTACAACAAATATCAAATGTTATATAAAACA
AACAATGCAGGGGAATCCACAAGGATGTGCATTCTTTGAGCAAAAAAAAGGAAGAGGCTTATTCAATGGC
TTGTACGAGCTCCTAGAATTATTGTTCATTTTTGAGAACTCGCTCAACGAACGATTTGATATATTTTCCC
ATTTCATCAGGTGCATCTTCTTGCGAAAAATGAAGACCTTTTACTTTGACAAATTCAGTATTAGGAAACT
TCTTGGCACCTTCAACAATAGCATTGGAAAAGAATCCTGGGTCCGATTCAATAAACATTTTTGGTAAATC
ATCA
